Addgene plasmid #228267: SJZ6
Purpose: (Empty Backbone) Plasmid backbone
Depositing lab: Zhiping Xie. Depositing organization: Shanghai Jiao Tong University. Publication: Template plasmids optimized for deletion of multiple genes in yeast Saccharomyces cerevisiae. Feng Y-H, Song J-Z, Zhu J, Xie Z. Microbiol Spectr. 2024 Oct 10:e0132024. doi: 10.1128/spectrum.01320-24. PubMed 39387598.
Backbone
  Vector backbone: ClhN-URA3
  Vector type: Bacterial Expression
Growth in bacteria
  Bacterial resistance: Ampicillin, 100 μg/mL
  Growth temperature: 37°C
  Growth strain: DH5alpha
  Copy number: High Copy
Gene/Insert
  Gene/Insert name: None
Terms and licenses: Academic/Nonprofit Terms; Industry Terms: Not Available to Industry
How to cite: SJZ6 was a gift from Zhiping Xie (Addgene plasmid # 228267 ; http://n2t.net/addgene:228267 ; RRID:Addgene_228267)
