[The description below was written by a language model from this plasmid's Addgene catalogue record and pLannotate feature annotations shown in this document.]
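Description:
SJZ6 is a very small (about 1.9 kb) empty bacterial plasmid backbone deposited as part of a toolkit of template plasmids designed for deleting multiple genes in the yeast Saccharomyces cerevisiae. It is catalogued as a bacterial vector with no insert. It is maintained in E. coli at high copy through a ColE1/pUC-type origin of replication and selected with ampicillin through a β-lactamase (AmpR) gene driven by its native bla promoter. These two elements, both on the same strand, account for most of the annotated sequence.

The only other annotated features are an SP6 promoter and a T7 promoter, which face each other across a short interval of roughly 130 bp. This arrangement is typical of a cloning region flanked by phage promoters, which also serve as common sequencing or amplification priming sites, but the record does not describe any restriction sites or the content of that interval.

The catalogue names the backbone as "ClhN-URA3", which suggests derivation from a URA3 marker-containing template. However, no URA3 gene, other yeast selectable marker, or yeast replication element is annotated in the 1,910 nt sequence, and there is little unannotated space for one, so SJZ6 appears to be the stripped-down bacterial scaffold rather than a marker-carrying template.

Given the associated publication, its likely role is as the minimal framework into which selectable marker cassettes are placed to make PCR templates for gene deletion. The record itself states only "plasmid backbone" as the purpose.
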