Features (pLannotate 1.2.2; 5 found; start..end, strand, type, name):
      7..25      +  promoter       SP6 promoter: promoter for bacteriophage SP6 RNA polymerase
    160..178     -  promoter       T7 promoter: promoter for bacteriophage T7 RNA polymerase
    186..774     -  rep_origin     ori: high-copy-number ColE1/pMB1/pBR322/pUC origin of replication
    945..1805    -  CDS            AmpR: β-lactamase; bla; confers resistance to ampicillin, carbenicillin, and related antibiotics
   1806..1910    -  promoter       AmpR promoter: bla
>Addgene plasmid #228267 | SJZ6 | addgene full sequence | sequence record 454019 | Addgene NGS Result
GACGTCATTTAGGTGACACTATAGAGCGGCCGCCAGCTGAAGCCTCGTACGCAGCTGGTCGACGAATAGG
CGATGGCGCTGGTTTAATTAATCCTAGGTGAGGCGCGCCTAGGGATAACAGGGTAATGAGCTCGATCCAC
TAGTGGCCTATGCCCGCGGCCTATAGTGAGTCGTATTAGTTAACTTTTCCATAGGCTCCGCCCCCCTGAC
GAGCATCACAAAAATCGACGCTCAAGTCAGAGGTGGCGAAACCCGACAGGACTATAAAGATACCAGGCGT
TTCCCCCTGGAAGCTCCCTCGTGCGCTCTCCTGTTCCGACCCTGCCGCTTACCGGATACCTGTCCGCCTT
TCTCCCTTCGGGAAGCGTGGCGCTTTCTCATAGCTCACGCTGTAGGTATCTCAGTTCGGTGTAGGTCGTT
CGCTCCAAGCTGGGCTGTGTGCACGAACCCCCCGTTCAGCCCGACCGCTGCGCCTTATCCGGTAACTATC
GTCTTGAGTCCAACCCGGTAAGACACGACTTATCGCCACTGGCAGCAGCCACTGGTAACAGGATTAGCAG
AGCGAGGTATGTAGGCGGTGCTACAGAGTTCTTGAAGTGGTGGCCTAACTACGGCTACACTAGAAGAACA
GTATTTGGTATCTGCGCTCTGCTGAAGCCAGTTACCTTCGGAAAAAGAGTTGGTAGCTCTTGATCCGGCA
AACAAACCACCGCTGGTAGCGGTGGTTTTTTTGTTTGCAAGCAGCAGATTACGCGCAGAAAAAAAGGATC
TCAAGAAGATCCTTTGATCTTTTCTACGGGGTCTGACGCTCAGTGGAACGAAAACTCACGTTAAGGGATT
TTGGTCATGAGATTATCAAAAAGGATCTTCACCTAGATCCTTTTAAATTAAAAATGAAGTTTTAAATCAA
TCTAAAGTATATATGAGTAAACTTGGTCTGACAGTTACCAATGCTTAATCAGTGAGGCACCTATCTCAGC
GATCTGTCTATTTCGTTCATCCATAGTTGCCTGACTCCCCGTCGTGTAGATAACTACGATACGGGAGGGC
TTACCATCTGGCCCCAGTGCTGCAATGATACCGCGAGACCCACGCTCACCGGCTCCAGATTTATCAGCAA
TAAACCAGCCAGCCGGAAGGGCCGAGCGCAGAAGTGGTCCTGCAACTTTATCCGCCTCCATCCAGTCTAT
TAATTGTTGCCGGGAAGCTAGAGTAAGTAGTTCGCCAGTTAATAGTTTGCGCAACGTTGTTGCCATTGCT
ACAGGCATCGTGGTGTCACGCTCGTCGTTTGGTATGGCTTCATTCAGCTCCGGTTCCCAACGATCAAGGC
GAGTTACATGATCCCCCATGTTGTGCAAAAAAGCGGTTAGCTCCTTCGGTCCTCCGATCGTTGTCAGAAG
TAAGTTGGCCGCAGTGTTATCACTCATGGTTATGGCAGCACTGCATAATTCTCTTACTGTCATGCCATCC
GTAAGATGCTTTTCTGTGACTGGTGAGTACTCAACCAAGTCATTCTGAGAATAGTGTATGCGGCGACCGA
GTTGCTCTTGCCCGGCGTCAATACGGGATAATACCGCGCCACATAGCAGAACTTTAAAAGTGCTCATCAT
TGGAAAACGTTCTTCGGGGCGAAAACTCTCAAGGATCTTACCGCTGTTGAGATCCAGTTCGATGTAACCC
ACTCGTGCACCCAACTGATCTTCAGCATCTTTTACTTTCACCAGCGTTTCTGGGTGAGCAAAAACAGGAA
GGCAAAATGCCGCAAAAAAGGGAATAAGGGCGACACGGAAATGTTGAATACTCATACTCTTCCTTTTTCA
ATATTATTGAAGCATTTATCAGGGTTATTGTCTCATGAGCGGATACATATTTGAATGTATTTAGAAAAAT
AAACAAATAGGGGTTCCGCG
